>Addgene plasmid #207858 | pCMV-PEmaxRNaseHtrunc | addgene full sequence | sequence record 408161 | Addgene NGS Result
GAAGATCCTTTGATCTTTTCTACGGGGTCTGACACTCAGTGGAACGAAAACTCACGTTAAGGGATTTTGG
TCATGAGATTATCAAAAAGGATCTTCACCTAGATCCTTTTAAATTAAAAATGAAGTTTTAAATCAATCTA
AAGTATATATGAGTAAACTTGGTCTGACAGTTACCAATGCTTAATCAGTGAGGCACCTATCTCAGCGATC
TGTCTATTTCGTTCATCCATAGTTGCCTGACTCCCCGTCGTGTAGATAACTACGATACGGGAGGGCTTAC
CATCTGGCCCCAGTGCTGCAATGATACCGCGAGAACCACGCTCACCGGCTCCAGATTTATCAGCAATAAA
CCAGCCAGCCGGAAGGGCCGAGCGCAGAAGTGGTCCTGCAACTTTATCCGCCTCCATCCAGTCTATTAAT
TGTTGCCGGGAAGCTAGAGTAAGTAGTTCGCCAGTTAATAGTTTGCGCAACGTTGTTGCCATTGCTACAG
GCATCGTGGTGTCACGCTCGTCGTTTGGTATGGCTTCATTCAGCTCCGGTTCCCAACGATCAAGGCGAGT
TACATGATCCCCCATGTTGTGCAAAAAAGCGGTTAGCTCCTTCGGTCCTCCGATCGTTGTCAGAAGTAAG
TTGGCCGCAGTGTTATCACTCATGGTTATGGCAGCACTGCATAATTCTCTTACTGTCATGCCATCCGTAA
GATGCTTTTCTGTGACTGGTGAGTACTCAACCAAGTCATTCTGAGAATAGTGTATGCGGCGACCGAGTTG
CTCTTGCCCGGCGTCAATACGGGATAATACCGCGCCACATAGCAGAACTTTAAAAGTGCTCATCATTGGA
AAACGTTCTTCGGGGCGAAAACTCTCAAGGATCTTACCGCTGTTGAGATCCAGTTCGATGTAACCCACTC
GTGCACCCAACTGATCTTCAGCATCTTTTACTTTCACCAGCGTTTCTGGGTGAGCAAAAACAGGAAGGCA
AAATGCCGCAAAAAAGGGAATAAGGGCGACACGGAAATGTTGAATACTCATACTCTTCCTTTTTCAATAT
TATTGAAGCATTTATCAGGGTTATTGTCTCATGAGCGGATACATATTTGAATGTATTTAGAAAAATAAAC
AAATAGGGGTTCCGCGCACATTTCCCCGAAAAGTGCCACCTGACGTCGACGGATCGGGAGATCGATCTCC
CGATCCCCTAGGGTCGACTCTCAGTACAATCTGCTCTGATGCCGCATAGTTAAGCCAGTATCTGCTCCCT
GCTTGTGTGTTGGAGGTCGCTGAGTAGTGCGCGAGCAAAATTTAAGCTACAACAAGGCAAGGCTTGACCG
ACAATTGCATGAAGAATCTGCTTAGGGTTAGGCGTTTTGCGCTGCTTCGCGATGTACGGGCCAGATATAC
GCGTTGACATTGATTATTGACTAGTTATTAATAGTAATCAATTACGGGGTCATTAGTTCATAGCCCATAT
ATGGAGTTCCGCGTTACATAACTTACGGTAAATGGCCCGCCTGGCTGACCGCCCAACGACCCCCGCCCAT
TGACGTCAATAATGACGTATGTTCCCATAGTAACGCCAATAGGGACTTTCCATTGACGTCAATGGGTGGA
GTATTTACGGTAAACTGCCCACTTGGCAGTACATCAAGTGTATCATATGCCAAGTACGCCCCCTATTGAC
GTCAATGACGGTAAATGGCCCGCCTGGCATTATGCCCAGTACATGACCTTATGGGACTTTCCTACTTGGC
AGTACATCTACGTATTAGTCATCGCTATTACCATGGTGATGCGGTTTTGGCAGTACATCAATGGGCGTGG
ATAGCGGTTTGACTCACGGGGATTTCCAAGTCTCCACCCCATTGACGTCAATGGGAGTTTGTTTTGGCAC
CAAAATCAACGGGACTTTCCAAAATGTCGTAACAACTCCGCCCCATTGACGCAAATGGGCGGTAGGCGTG
TACGGTGGGAGGTCTATATAAGCAGAGCTGGTTTAGTGAACCGTCAGATCCGCTAGAGATCCGCGGCCGC
TAATACGACTCACTATAGGGAGAGCCGCCACCATGAAACGGACAGCCGACGGAAGCGAGTTCGAGTCACC
AAAGAAGAAGCGGAAAGTCGACAAGAAGTACAGCATCGGCCTGGACATCGGCACCAACTCTGTGGGCTGG
GCCGTGATCACCGACGAGTACAAGGTGCCCAGCAAGAAATTCAAGGTGCTGGGCAACACCGACCGGCACA
GCATCAAGAAGAACCTGATCGGAGCCCTGCTGTTCGACAGCGGCGAAACAGCCGAGGCCACCCGGCTGAA
GAGAACCGCCAGAAGAAGATACACCAGACGGAAGAACCGGATCTGCTATCTGCAAGAGATCTTCAGCAAC
GAGATGGCCAAGGTGGACGACAGCTTCTTCCACAGACTGGAAGAGTCCTTCCTGGTGGAAGAGGATAAGA
AGCACGAGCGGCACCCCATCTTCGGCAACATCGTGGACGAGGTGGCCTACCACGAGAAGTACCCCACCAT
CTACCACCTGAGAAAGAAACTGGTGGACAGCACCGACAAGGCCGACCTGCGGCTGATCTATCTGGCCCTG
GCCCACATGATCAAGTTCCGGGGCCACTTCCTGATCGAGGGCGACCTGAACCCCGACAACAGCGACGTGG
ACAAGCTGTTCATCCAGCTGGTGCAGACCTACAACCAGCTGTTCGAGGAAAACCCCATCAACGCCAGCGG
CGTGGACGCCAAGGCCATCCTGTCTGCCAGACTGAGCAAGAGCAGAAAGCTGGAAAATCTGATCGCCCAG
CTGCCCGGCGAGAAGAAGAATGGCCTGTTCGGAAACCTGATTGCCCTGAGCCTGGGCCTGACCCCCAACT
TCAAGAGCAACTTCGACCTGGCCGAGGATGCCAAACTGCAGCTGAGCAAGGACACCTACGACGACGACCT
GGACAACCTGCTGGCCCAGATCGGCGACCAGTACGCCGACCTGTTTCTGGCCGCCAAGAACCTGTCCGAC
GCCATCCTGCTGAGCGACATCCTGAGAGTGAACACCGAGATCACCAAGGCCCCCCTGAGCGCCTCTATGA
TCAAGAGATACGACGAGCACCACCAGGACCTGACCCTGCTGAAAGCTCTCGTGCGGCAGCAGCTGCCTGA
GAAGTACAAAGAGATTTTCTTCGACCAGAGCAAGAACGGCTACGCCGGCTACATTGACGGCGGAGCCAGC
CAGGAAGAGTTCTACAAGTTCATCAAGCCCATCCTGGAAAAGATGGACGGCACCGAGGAACTGCTCGTGA
AGCTGAAGAGAGAGGACCTGCTGCGGAAGCAGCGGACCTTCGACAACGGCAGCATCCCCCACCAGATCCA
CCTGGGAGAGCTGCACGCCATTCTGCGGCGGCAGGAAGATTTTTACCCATTCCTGAAGGACAACCGGGAA
AAGATCGAGAAGATCCTGACCTTCCGCATCCCCTACTACGTGGGCCCTCTGGCCAGGGGAAACAGCAGAT
TCGCCTGGATGACCAGAAAGAGCGAGGAAACCATCACCCCCTGGAACTTCGAGGAAGTGGTGGACAAGGG
CGCTTCCGCCCAGAGCTTCATCGAGCGGATGACCAACTTCGATAAGAACCTGCCCAACGAGAAGGTGCTG
CCCAAGCACAGCCTGCTGTACGAGTACTTCACCGTGTATAACGAGCTGACCAAAGTGAAATACGTGACCG
AGGGAATGAGAAAGCCCGCCTTCCTGAGCGGCGAGCAGAAAAAGGCCATCGTGGACCTGCTGTTCAAGAC
CAACCGGAAAGTGACCGTGAAGCAGCTGAAAGAGGACTACTTCAAGAAAATCGAGTGCTTCGACTCCGTG
GAAATCTCCGGCGTGGAAGATCGGTTCAACGCCTCCCTGGGCACATACCACGATCTGCTGAAAATTATCA
AGGACAAGGACTTCCTGGACAATGAGGAAAACGAGGACATTCTGGAAGATATCGTGCTGACCCTGACACT
GTTTGAGGACAGAGAGATGATCGAGGAACGGCTGAAAACCTATGCCCACCTGTTCGACGACAAAGTGATG
AAGCAGCTGAAGCGGCGGAGATACACCGGCTGGGGCAGGCTGAGCCGGAAGCTGATCAACGGCATCCGGG
ACAAGCAGTCCGGCAAGACAATCCTGGATTTCCTGAAGTCCGACGGCTTCGCCAACAGAAACTTCATGCA
GCTGATCCACGACGACAGCCTGACCTTTAAAGAGGACATCCAGAAAGCCCAGGTGTCCGGCCAGGGCGAT
AGCCTGCACGAGCACATTGCCAATCTGGCCGGCAGCCCCGCCATTAAGAAGGGCATCCTGCAGACAGTGA
AGGTGGTGGACGAGCTCGTGAAAGTGATGGGCCGGCACAAGCCCGAGAACATCGTGATCGAAATGGCCAG
AGAGAACCAGACCACCCAGAAGGGACAGAAGAACAGCCGCGAGAGAATGAAGCGGATCGAAGAGGGCATC
AAAGAGCTGGGCAGCCAGATCCTGAAAGAACACCCCGTGGAAAACACCCAGCTGCAGAACGAGAAGCTGT
ACCTGTACTACCTGCAGAATGGGCGGGATATGTACGTGGACCAGGAACTGGACATCAACCGGCTGTCCGA
CTACGATGTGGACGCTATCGTGCCTCAGAGCTTTCTGAAGGACGACTCCATCGACAACAAGGTGCTGACC
AGAAGCGACAAGAACCGGGGCAAGAGCGACAACGTGCCCTCCGAAGAGGTCGTGAAGAAGATGAAGAACT
ACTGGCGGCAGCTGCTGAACGCCAAGCTGATTACCCAGAGAAAGTTCGACAATCTGACCAAGGCCGAGAG
AGGCGGCCTGAGCGAACTGGATAAGGCCGGCTTCATCAAGAGACAGCTGGTGGAAACCCGGCAGATCACA
AAGCACGTGGCACAGATCCTGGACTCCCGGATGAACACTAAGTACGACGAGAATGACAAGCTGATCCGGG
AAGTGAAAGTGATCACCCTGAAGTCCAAGCTGGTGTCCGATTTCCGGAAGGATTTCCAGTTTTACAAAGT
GCGCGAGATCAACAACTACCACCACGCCCACGACGCCTACCTGAACGCCGTCGTGGGAACCGCCCTGATC
AAAAAGTACCCTAAGCTGGAAAGCGAGTTCGTGTACGGCGACTACAAGGTGTACGACGTGCGGAAGATGA
TCGCCAAGAGCGAGCAGGAAATCGGCAAGGCTACCGCCAAGTACTTCTTCTACAGCAACATCATGAACTT
TTTCAAGACCGAGATTACCCTGGCCAACGGCGAGATCCGGAAGCGGCCTCTGATCGAGACAAACGGCGAA
ACCGGGGAGATCGTGTGGGATAAGGGCCGGGATTTTGCCACCGTGCGGAAAGTGCTGAGCATGCCCCAAG
TGAATATCGTGAAAAAGACCGAGGTGCAGACAGGCGGCTTCAGCAAAGAGTCTATCCTGCCCAAGAGGAA
CAGCGATAAGCTGATCGCCAGAAAGAAGGACTGGGACCCTAAGAAGTACGGCGGCTTCGACAGCCCCACC
GTGGCCTATTCTGTGCTGGTGGTGGCCAAAGTGGAAAAGGGCAAGTCCAAGAAACTGAAGAGTGTGAAAG
AGCTGCTGGGGATCACCATCATGGAAAGAAGCAGCTTCGAGAAGAATCCCATCGACTTTCTGGAAGCCAA
GGGCTACAAAGAAGTGAAAAAGGACCTGATCATCAAGCTGCCTAAGTACTCCCTGTTCGAGCTGGAAAAC
GGCCGGAAGAGAATGCTGGCCTCTGCCGGCGAACTGCAGAAGGGAAACGAACTGGCCCTGCCCTCCAAAT
ATGTGAACTTCCTGTACCTGGCCAGCCACTATGAGAAGCTGAAGGGCTCCCCCGAGGATAATGAGCAGAA
ACAGCTGTTTGTGGAACAGCACAAGCACTACCTGGACGAGATCATCGAGCAGATCAGCGAGTTCTCCAAG
AGAGTGATCCTGGCCGACGCTAATCTGGACAAAGTGCTGTCCGCCTACAACAAGCACCGGGATAAGCCCA
TCAGAGAGCAGGCCGAGAATATCATCCACCTGTTTACCCTGACCAATCTGGGAGCCCCTGCCGCCTTCAA
GTACTTTGACACCACCATCGACCGGAAGAGGTACACCAGCACCAAAGAGGTGCTGGACGCCACCCTGATC
CACCAGAGCATCACCGGCCTGTACGAGACACGGATCGACCTGTCTCAGCTGGGAGGTGACTCCGGCGGAA
GCTCTGGTGGCAGCAAGCGGACCGCCGACGGCTCTGAATTCGAGAGCCCTAAGAAGAAAAGAAAGGTGAG
CGGAGGCTCTAGCGGCGGAAGCACCCTGAACATTGAAGACGAGTATAGACTGCATGAAACAAGCAAGGAA
CCCGACGTGTCCCTGGGCTCCACCTGGCTGTCCGACTTTCCCCAGGCCTGGGCCGAGACAGGAGGAATGG
GCCTGGCCGTGCGGCAGGCACCCCTGATCATCCCTCTGAAGGCCACCTCTACACCCGTGAGCATCAAGCA
GTACCCTATGTCTCAGGAGGCCAGACTGGGCATCAAGCCTCACATCCAGAGGCTGCTGGACCAGGGCATC
CTGGTGCCATGCCAGAGCCCCTGGAACACACCACTGCTGCCCGTGAAGAAGCCAGGCACCAATGACTATA
GACCCGTGCAGGATCTGAGAGAGGTGAACAAGAGGGTGGAGGATATCCACCCCACCGTGCCCAACCCTTA
CAATCTGCTGTCCGGCCTGCCCCCTTCTCACCAGTGGTATACAGTGCTGGACCTGAAGGATGCCTTCTTT
TGTCTGAGACTGCACCCTACCAGCCAGCCACTGTTCGCCTTTGAGTGGAGGGACCCTGAGATGGGCATCT
CTGGCCAGCTGACCTGGACACGCCTGCCTCAGGGCTTCAAGAATAGCCCAACACTGTTTAACGAGGCCCT
GCACCGCGACCTGGCAGATTTCCGGATCCAGCACCCAGATCTGATCCTGCTGCAGTACGTGGACGATCTG
CTGCTGGCCGCCACCAGCGAGCTGGATTGCCAGCAGGGAACACGCGCCCTGCTGCAGACCCTGGGAAACC
TGGGATATAGGGCATCCGCCAAGAAGGCCCAGATCTGTCAGAAGCAGGTGAAGTACCTGGGCTATCTGCT
GAAGGAGGGCCAGAGATGGCTGACAGAGGCCAGGAAGGAGACAGTGATGGGCCAGCCAACACCCAAGACC
CCAAGACAGCTGAGGGAGTTCCTGGGCAAAGCAGGATTTTGCAGGCTGTTCATCCCAGGATTCGCAGAGA
TGGCAGCACCTCTGTACCCACTGACCAAGCCGGGCACCCTGTTTAATTGGGGCCCTGACCAGCAGAAGGC
CTATCAGGAGATCAAGCAGGCCCTGCTGACAGCACCAGCCCTGGGCCTGCCAGACCTGACCAAGCCTTTC
GAGCTGTTTGTGGATGAGAAGCAGGGCTACGCCAAGGGCGTGCTGACCCAGAAGCTGGGACCATGGAGAC
GGCCCGTGGCCTATCTGTCCAAGAAGCTGGACCCAGTGGCAGCAGGATGGCCACCATGCCTGAGGATGGT
GGCAGCAATCGCCGTGCTGACAAAGGATGCCGGCAAGCTGACCATGGGACAGCCACTGGTCATCCTGGCA
CCACACGCAGTGGAGGCCCTGGTGAAGCAGCCTCCAGATCGCTGGCTGTCTAACGCCCGGATGACACACT
ACCAGGCCCTGCTGCTGGACACCGATCGCGTGCAGTTTGGCCCTGTGGTGGCCCTGAATCCAGCCACCCT
GCTGCCTCTGCCAGAGGAGGGCCTGCAGCACAACTGTCTGGACTCTGGCGGCTCAAAAAGAACCGCCGAC
GGCAGCGAATTCGAGTCTCCCAAGAAGAAGAGGAAAGTCGGCTCTGGCCCTGCCGCTAAGAGAGTGAAGC
TGGACTAACCGGTCATCATCACCATCACCATTGAGTTTAAACCCGCTGATCAGCCTCGACTGTGCCTTCT
AGTTGCCAGCCATCTGTTGTTTGCCCCTCCCCCGTGCCTTCCTTGACCCTGGAAGGTGCCACTCCCACTG
TCCTTTCCTAATAAAATGAGAAAATTGCATCGCATTGTCTGAGTAGGTGTCATTCTATTCTGGGGGGTGG
GGTGGGGCAGGACAGCAAGGGGGAGGATTGGGAAGACAATAGCAGGCATGCTGGGGATGCGGTGGGCTCT
ATGGCTTCTGAGGCGGAAAGAACCAGCTGGGGCTCGATACCGTCGACCTCTAGCTAGAGCTTGGCGTAAT
CATGGTCATAGCTGTTTCCTGTGTGAAATTGTTATCCGCTCACAATTCCACACAACATACGAGCCGGAAG
CATAAAGTGTAAAGCCTAGGGTGCCTAATGAGTGAGCTAACTCACATTAATTGCGTTGCGCTCACTGCCC
GCTTTCCAGTCGGGAAACCTGTCGTGCCAGCTGCATTAATGAATCGGCCAACGCGCGGGGAGAGGCGGTT
TGCGTATTGGGCGCTCTTCCGCTTCCTCGCTCACTGACTCGCTGCGCTCGGTCGTTCGGCTGCGGCGAGC
GGTATCAGCTCACTCAAAGGCGGTAATACGGTTATCCACAGAATCAGGGGATAACGCAGGAAAGAACATG
TGAGCAAAAGGCCAGCAAAAGGCCAGGAACCGTAAAAAGGCCGCGTTGCTGGCGTTTTTCCATAGGCTCC
GCCCCCCTGACGAGCATCACAAAAATCGACGCTCAAGTCAGAGGTGGCGAAACCCGACAGGACTATAAAG
ATACCAGGCGTTTCCCCCTGGAAGCTCCCTCGTGCGCTCTCCTGTTCCGACCCTGCCGCTTACCGGATAC
CTGTCCGCCTTTCTCCCTTCGGGAAGCGTGGCGCTTTCTCATAGCTCACGCTGTAGGTATCTCAGTTCGG
TGTAGGTCGTTCGCTCCAAGCTGGGCTGTGTGCACGAACCCCCCGTTCAGCCCGACCGCTGCGCCTTATC
CGGTAACTATCGTCTTGAGTCCAACCCGGTAAGACACGACTTATCGCCACTGGCAGCAGCCACTGGTAAC
AGGATTAGCAGAGCGAGGTATGTAGGCGGTGCTACAGAGTTCTTGAAGTGGTGGCCTAACTACGGCTACA
CTAGAAGAACAGTATTTGGTATCTGCGCTCTGCTGAAGCCAGTTACCTTCGGAAAAAGAGTTGGTAGCTC
TTGATCCGGCAAACAAACCACCGCTGGTAGCGGTGGTTTTTTTGTTTGCAAGCAGCAGATTACGCGCAGA
AAAAAAGGATCTCAA
Features (pLannotate 1.2.2; 16 found; start..end, strand, type, name):
    171..1031    -  CDS            AmpR: β-lactamase; bla; confers resistance to ampicillin, carbenicillin, and related antibiotics
   1032..1136    -  promoter       AmpR promoter: bla
   1207..1251    -  misc_feature   bom (fragment): basis of mobility region from pBR322
   1406..1785    +  enhancer       CMV enhancer: human cytomegalovirus immediate early enhancer
   1786..1989    +  promoter       CMV promoter: human cytomegalovirus (CMV) immediate early promoter
   2031..2049    +  promoter       T7 promoter: promoter for bacteriophage T7 RNA polymerase
   2120..6221    +  CDS            dCas9 (fragment): catalytically dead mutant of the Cas9 endonuclease from the Streptococcus pyogenes Type II CRISPR/Cas system RNA-guided DNA-binding protein that lacks endonuclease activity due to the D10A mutation in the RuvC catalytic domain and the N863A mutation in the HNH catalytic domain
   6323..7813    +  CDS            gag-pol (fragment): POL_MLVMS - Experimental evidence at protein level: Swiss-Prot protein existence level 1. [Integrase]: Catalyzes viral DNA integration into the host chromosome, by performing a series of DNA cutting and joining reactions. This enzyme activity takes place after virion entry into a cell and reverse transcription of the RNA genome in dsDNA. The first step in the integration process is 3' processing. This step requires a complex comprising the viral genome, matrix protein and integrase. This complex is called the pre-integration complex (PIC). The integrase protein removes 2 nucleotides from each
   7970..8194    +  polyA_signal   bGH poly(A) signal: bovine growth hormone polyadenylation signal
   8198..8219    +  promoter       SV40 promoter (fragment): SV40 enhancer and early promoter
   8224..8240    +  misc_feature   MCS (fragment): pBluescript multiple cloning site
   8289..8305    -  protein_bind   lac operator: The lac repressor binds to the lac operator to inhibit transcription in E. coli. This inhibition can be relieved by adding lactose or isopropyl-β-D-thiogalactopyranoside (IPTG). lac repressor encoded by lacI
   8313..8343    -  promoter       lac promoter: promoter for the E. coli lac operon
   8358..8379    -  protein_bind   CAP binding site: CAP binding activates transcription in the presence of cAMP. E. coli catabolite activator protein
   8392..8484    -  CDS            lacI (fragment): lac repressor; lacI; The lac repressor binds to the lac operator to inhibit transcription in E. coli. This inhibition can be relieved by adding lactose or isopropyl-β-D-thiogalactopyranoside (IPTG).
   8667..9255    -  rep_origin     ori: high-copy-number ColE1/pMB1/pBR322/pUC origin of replication
