[The description below was written by a language model from this plasmid's Addgene catalogue record and pLannotate feature annotations shown in this document.]
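Description:
pCMV-PEmaxRNaseHtrunc is a mammalian expression plasmid of about 9.3 kb, built on a pCMV backbone, that encodes PEmaxΔRNaseH, a compact prime editor. It is propagated in E. coli from a high-copy ColE1/pUC-type origin and selected with ampicillin through the β-lactamase (AmpR) gene and its own promoter. No mammalian selection marker is annotated, which fits a plasmid meant for transient transfection. The remaining backbone annotations (a bom fragment, lac promoter/operator and CAP site, and short lacI, MCS and SV40 promoter fragments) are leftovers from cloning vectors and have no evident role in the payload.

The expression cassette is driven by the human CMV immediate-early enhancer and promoter and ends in the bovine growth hormone polyadenylation signal. A T7 promoter sits just upstream of the coding sequence, where it serves as a sequencing primer site and could support in vitro transcription. The synthetic insert of roughly 5.9 kb is a single fusion protein. Its N-terminal part is Streptococcus pyogenes Cas9 carrying R221K, N393K and H840A according to the catalogue record. H840A inactivates the HNH domain, making the protein a nickase. The automated annotation labels this region a "dCas9 fragment", which reflects sequence similarity, not the recorded mutations. Downstream, the region annotated as a Moloney murine leukemia virus gag-pol fragment corresponds to the M-MLV reverse transcriptase, truncated here to remove its RNase H domain and so shorten the editor. The fusion carries an SV40 bipartite NLS at the N terminus and an SV40 bipartite NLS plus a c-Myc NLS at the C terminus for nuclear import.

The plasmid is used to express the prime editor protein in mammalian cells. The prime editing guide RNA is not encoded here and must be supplied separately.
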