Addgene plasmid #207858: pCMV-PEmaxRNaseHtrunc
Purpose: Mammalian expression of PEmaxDRNaseH prime editor
Depositing lab: David Liu. Depositing organization: Broad Institute. Publication: Phage-assisted evolution and protein engineering yield compact, efficient prime editors. Doman JL, Pandey S, Neugebauer ME, An M, Davis JR, Randolph PB, McElroy A, Gao XD, Raguram A, Richter MF, Everette KA, Banskota S, Tian K, Tao YA, Tolar J, Osborn MJ, Liu DR. Cell. 2023 Aug 31;186(18):3983-4002.e26. doi: 10.1016/j.cell.2023.07.039. PubMed 37657419.
Backbone
  Vector backbone: pCMV
  Vector type: Mammalian Expression
Growth in bacteria
  Bacterial resistance: Ampicillin, 100 μg/mL
  Growth temperature: 37°C
  Growth strain: NEB Stable
  Copy number: High Copy
Gene/Insert
  Gene/Insert name: PEmaxDRNaseH (alt name: Cas9(R221K, N393K, H840A)-M-MLVRTDRNAseHrt)
  Species: Synthetic
  Insert size (bp): 5856
  Mutation: M-MLVRTDRNAseHrt
  Tag / fusion protein: SV40 bpNLS (N terminal on insert); SV40 bpNLS, c-Myc NLS (C terminal on insert)
  Cloning method: Gibson Cloning
  Sequencing primers: 5′ T7-forward; 3′ BGH-reverse
Terms and licenses: Academic/Nonprofit Terms; Industry Terms: Not Available to Industry
How to cite: pCMV-PEmaxRNaseHtrunc was a gift from David Liu (Addgene plasmid # 207858 ; http://n2t.net/addgene:207858 ; RRID:Addgene_207858)
